>Addgene plasmid #65988 | J23103_AB | depositor full sequence | sequence record 114049 | J23103_AB sequence 2143 bps
GGAGCTGATAGCTAGCTCAGTCCTAGGGATTATGCTAGCTACTAGAGACCTACTAGTAGCGGCCGCTGCA
GGCTTCCTCGCTCACTGACTCGCTGCGCTCGGTCGTTCGGCTGCGGCGAGCGGTATCAGCTCACTCAAAG
GCGGTAATACGGTTATCCACAGAATCAGGGGATAACGCAGGAAAGAACATGTGAGCAAAAGGCCAGCAAA
AGGCCAGGAACCGTAAAAAGGCCGCGTTGCTGGCGTTTTTCCACAGGCTCCGCCCCCCTGACGAGCATCA
CAAAAATCGACGCTCAAGTCAGAGGTGGCGAAACCCGACAGGACTATAAAGATACCAGGCGTTTCCCCCT
GGAAGCTCCCTCGTGCGCTCTCCTGTTCCGACCCTGCCGCTTACCGGATACCTGTCCGCCTTTCTCCCTT
CGGGAAGCGTGGCGCTTTCTCATAGCTCACGCTGTAGGTATCTCAGTTCGGTGTAGGTCGTTCGCTCCAA
GCTGGGCTGTGTGCACGAACCCCCCGTTCAGCCCGACCGCTGCGCCTTATCCGGTAACTATCGTCTTGAG
TCCAACCCGGTAAGACACGACTTATCGCCACTGGCAGCAGCCACTGGTAACAGGATTAGCAGAGCGAGGT
ATGTAGGCGGTGCTACAGAGTTCTTGAAGTGGTGGCCTAACTACGGCTACACTAGAAGAACAGTATTTGG
TATCTGCGCTCTGCTGAAGCCAGTTACCTTCGGAAAAAGAGTTGGTAGCTCTTGATCCGGCAAACAAACC
ACCGCTGGTAGCGGTGGTTTTTTTGTTTGCAAGCAGCAGATTACGCGCAGAAAAAAAGGATCTCAAGAAG
ATCCTTTGATCTTTTCTACGGGGTCTGACGCTCAGTGGAACGAAAACTCACGTTAAGGGATTTTGGTCAT
GAGATTATCAAAAAGGATCTTCACCTAGATCCTTTTAAATTAAAAATGAAGTTTTAAATCAATCTAAAGT
ATATATGAGTAAACTTGGTCTGACAGTTACCAATGCTTAATCAGTGAGGCACCTATCTCAGCGATCTGTC
TATTTCGTTCATCCATAGTTGCCTGACTCCCCGTCGTGTAGATAACTACGATACGGGAGGGCTTACCATC
TGGCCCCAGTGCTGCAATGATACCGCGCGACCCACGCTCACCGGCTCCAGATTTATCAGCAATAAACCAG
CCAGCCGGAAGGGCCGAGCGCAGAAGTGGTCCTGCAACTTTATCCGCCTCCATCCAGTCTATTAATTGTT
GCCGGGAAGCTAGAGTAAGTAGTTCGCCAGTTAATAGTTTGCGCAACGTTGTTGCCATTGCTACAGGCAT
CGTGGTGTCACGCTCGTCGTTTGGTATGGCTTCATTCAGCTCCGGTTCCCAACGATCAAGGCGAGTTACA
TGATCCCCCATGTTGTGCAAAAAAGCGGTTAGCTCCTTCGGTCCTCCGATCGTTGTCAGAAGTAAGTTGG
CCGCAGTGTTATCACTCATGGTTATGGCAGCACTGCATAATTCTCTTACTGTCATGCCATCCGTAAGATG
CTTTTCTGTGACTGGTGAGTACTCAACCAAGTCATTCTGAGAATAGTGTATGCGGCGACCGAGTTGCTCT
TGCCCGGCGTCAATACGGGATAATACCGCGCCACATAGCAGAACTTTAAAAGTGCTCATCATTGGAAAAC
GTTCTTCGGGGCGAAAACTCTCAAGGATCTTACCGCTGTTGAGATCCAGTTCGATGTAACCCACTCGTGC
ACCCAACTGATCTTCAGCATCTTTTACTTTCACCAGCGTTTCTGGGTGAGCAAAAACAGGAAGGCAAAAT
GCCGCAAAAAAGGGAATAAGGGCGACACGGAAATGTTGAATACTCATACTCTTCCTTTTTCAATATTATT
GAAGCATTTATCAGGGTTATTGTCTCATGAGCGGATACATATTTGAATGTATTTAGAAAAATAAACAAAT
AGGGGTTCCGCGCACATTTCCCCGAAAAGTGCCACCTGACGTCTAAGAAACCATTATTATCATGACATTA
ACCTATAAAAATAGGCGTATCACGAGGCAGAATTTCAGATAAAAAAAATCCTTAGCTTTCGCTAAGGATG
ATTTCTGGAATTCGCGGCCGCTTCTAGAGACTAGTGGGTCTCA
Features (pLannotate 1.2.2; 7 found; start..end, strand, type, name):
     10..27      +  promoter       J23119(SpeI) promoter (fragment): bacterial promoter (Registry of Standard Biological Parts BBa J23119) modified to end with an SpeI site
     51..71      +  misc_feature   BioBrick suffix: universal suffix for all parts
    248..836     -  rep_origin     ori: high-copy-number ColE1/pMB1/pBR322/pUC origin of replication
   1007..1867    -  CDS            AmpR: β-lactamase; bla; confers resistance to ampicillin, carbenicillin, and related antibiotics
   1868..1972    -  promoter       AmpR promoter: bla
   2062..2105    -  terminator     bacterial terminator: putative bacterial transcription terminator
   2108..2129    +  misc_feature   BioBrick prefix: BioBrick prefix for parts that do not start with "ATG"
