[The description below was written by a language model from this plasmid's Addgene catalogue record and pLannotate feature annotations shown in this document.]
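Description:
J23103_AB is a small (about 2.1 kb) synthetic-biology plasmid from the CIDAR MoClo E. coli part library. It holds a single Level 0 "basic part" in the DVA destination vector backbone. It is propagated in E. coli using a ColE1/pMB1/pUC-type origin of replication and is selected with ampicillin through a β-lactamase (AmpR) gene driven by its own bla promoter. The catalogue entry lists copy number as unknown, although the annotated origin is of the high-copy class. The backbone also has a putative bacterial transcription terminator and BioBrick prefix and suffix sequences on either side of the part insertion site.

The payload is J23103, a synthetic constitutive promoter from the Anderson series that the record describes as low strength. The automated annotation labels the short promoter region as a fragment of J23119. This is expected, because the Anderson promoters are closely related variants of that consensus sequence, and the catalogue identity of J23103 should be taken as correct. The "AB" in the name refers to the MoClo fusion sites A and B that flank the part. In this Golden Gate-style standard, Type IIS restriction digestion releases the part with defined overhangs, so it occupies the promoter position and ligates in order with downstream parts such as ribosome binding sites, coding sequences and terminators. These fusion sites and the Type IIS recognition sites are not annotated in the feature table.

The plasmid is used as a reusable promoter module for combinatorial assembly of transcription units, in cases where weak constitutive expression in E. coli is wanted.
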