Addgene plasmid #65988: J23103_AB
Purpose: MoClo Basic Part: Constitutive promoter - Anderson series - low strength [A:J23103:B]
Depositing lab: Douglas Densmore. Depositing organization: Boston University Main Campus. Publication: CIDAR MoClo: Improved MoClo Assembly Standard and New E. coli Part Library Enable Rapid Combinatorial Design for Synthetic and Traditional Biology. Iverson SV, Haddock TL, Beal J, Densmore DM. ACS Synth Biol. 2016 Jan 15;5(1):99-103. doi: 10.1021/acssynbio.5b00124. Epub 2015 Nov 4. PubMed 26479688.
Backbone
  Vector backbone: DVA
  Vector type: Synthetic Biology
Growth in bacteria
  Bacterial resistance: Ampicillin, 100 μg/mL
  Growth temperature: 37°C
  Growth strain: DH5alpha
  Copy number: Unknown
Gene/Insert
  Gene/Insert name: Constitutive promoter (alt name: Basic Part - Promoter)
  Species: Synthetic
  Cloning method: Unknown
Terms and licenses: Academic/Nonprofit Terms; Industry Terms: Not Available to Industry
How to cite: J23103_AB was a gift from Douglas Densmore (Addgene plasmid # 65988 ; http://n2t.net/addgene:65988 ; RRID:Addgene_65988)
