>Addgene plasmid #65988 | J23103_AB | addgene partial sequence | sequence record 114048 | MoCloR 5'-gccacctgacgtctaagaaacc-3'
ATAGGCGTATCACGAGGCAGAATTTCAGATAAAAAAAATCCTTAGCTTTCGCTAAGGATGATTTCTGGAA
TTCGCGGCCGCTTCTAGAGACTAGTGGGTCTCAGGAGCTGATAGCTAGCTCAGTCCTAGGGATTATGCTA
GCTACTAGAGACCTACTAGTAGCGGCCGCTGCAGGCTTCCTCGCTCACTGACTCGCTGCGCTCGGTCGTT
CGGCTGCGGCGAGCGGTATCAGCTCACTCAAAGGCGGTAATACGGTTATCCACAGAATCAGGGGATAACG
CAGGAAAGAACATGTGAGCAAAAGGCCAGCAAAAGGCCAGGAACCGTAAAAAGGCCGCGTTGCTGGCGTT
TTTCCACAGGCTCCGCCCCCCTGACGAGCATCACAAAAATCGACGCTCAAGTCAGAGGTGGCGAAACCCG
ACAGGACTATAAAGATACCAGGCGTTTCCCCCTGGAAGCTCCCTCGTGCGCTCTCCTGTTCCGACCCTGC
CGCTTACCGGATACCTGTCCGCCTTTCTCCCTTCGGGAAGCGTGGCGCTTTCTCATAGCTCACGCTGTAG
GTATCTCAGTTCGGTGTAGGTCGTTCGCTCCAAGCTGGGCTGTGTGCACGAACCCCCCGTTCAGCCCGAC
CGCTGCGCCTTATCCGGTAACTATCGTCTTGAGTCCAACCCGGTAAGACACGACTTATCGCCACTGGCAG
CAGCCACTGGTAACAGGATTAGCAGAGCGAGGTATGTAGGCGGTGCTACAGAGTTCTTGAAGTGGTGGCC
TAACTACGGCTACACTAGAAGAACAGTATTTGGTATCTGCGCTCTGCTGAAGCCAGTTACCTTCGGAA
